Addgene plasmid #132609: pGEX4T1-human beta-catenin full length
Purpose: expresses human beta-catenin full length in E. coli
Depositing lab: Wenqing Xu. Depositing organization: University of Washington. Publication: Crystal structure of a full-length beta-catenin. Xing Y, Takemaru K, Liu J, Berndt JD, Zheng JJ, Moon RT, Xu W. Structure. 2008 Mar;16(3):478-87. doi: 10.1016/j.str.2007.12.021. PubMed 18334222.
Backbone
  Vector backbone: pGEX-4T1
  Vector type: Bacterial Expression
Growth in bacteria
  Bacterial resistance: Ampicillin, 100 μg/mL
  Growth temperature: 37°C
  Growth strain: DH5alpha
  Copy number: Unknown
Gene/Insert
  Gene/Insert name: beta-catenin
  Species: H. sapiens (human)
Terms and licenses: Academic/Nonprofit Terms; Industry Terms: Not Available to Industry
How to cite: pGEX4T1-human beta-catenin full length was a gift from Wenqing Xu (Addgene plasmid # 132609 ; http://n2t.net/addgene:132609 ; RRID:Addgene_132609)
