[The description below was written by a language model from this plasmid's Addgene catalogue record and pLannotate feature annotations shown in this document.]
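Description:
pGEX4T1-human beta-catenin full length is a bacterial expression plasmid built on the pGEX-4T1 backbone for producing full-length human beta-catenin (CTNNB1) as a glutathione S-transferase fusion in E. coli. The sequenced record is 7,318 nt. It replicates from a ColE1/pMB1-type origin and is selected with ampicillin through the bla (AmpR) gene and its own promoter. The catalogue lists copy number as unknown. Short rop and bom fragments, a lacZα segment with a lac promoter, operator and CAP site, and a small yciV fragment are annotated as backbone remnants and play no evident part in expression of the insert.

The expression cassette is driven by the tac promoter, a strong trp/lac hybrid, followed by a lac operator. A plasmid-borne lacI gene with its own promoter supplies the repressor, so transcription stays low until it is induced with IPTG. The open reading frame begins with the Schistosoma japonicum 26 kDa GST, which serves as an affinity handle for glutathione-based purification. It continues through a TEV protease recognition site that directly abuts the CTNNB1 coding sequence. This arrangement should allow the GST moiety to be removed by TEV cleavage after purification, releasing beta-catenin. The thrombin site usual in pGEX-4T vectors is not annotated in the feature table, so whether it is retained cannot be judged from the record.

Beta-catenin acts in cadherin-based cell adhesion and as a transcriptional coactivator in Wnt signalling. The stated purpose is simply expression of the full-length human protein in E. coli, and the associated publication reports a crystal structure of full-length beta-catenin, which suggests use in making recombinant protein for structural and biochemical studies.
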