Features (pLannotate 1.2.2; 18 found; start..end, strand, type, name):
     38..54      +  protein_bind   lac operator: The lac repressor binds to the lac operator to inhibit transcription in E. coli. This inhibition can be relieved by adding lactose or isopropyl-β-D-thiogalactopyranoside (IPTG). lac repressor encoded by lacI
     74..247     +  CDS            lacZα: LacZα fragment of β-galactosidase; lacZ fragment
    511..627     -  CDS            yciV (fragment): RNAAM_ECOLI - Also known as trpH From Escherichia coli (strain K12).
    703..731     +  promoter       tac promoter: strong E. coli promoter; hybrid between the trp and lac UV5 promoters
    739..755     +  protein_bind   lac operator: The lac repressor binds to the lac operator to inhibit transcription in E. coli. This inhibition can be relieved by adding lactose or isopropyl-β-D-thiogalactopyranoside (IPTG). lac repressor encoded by lacI
    778..1431    +  CDS            GST26_SCHJA: Experimental evidence at protein level: Swiss-Prot protein existence level 1. GST isoenzymes appear to play a central role in the parasite detoxification system. Other functions are also suspected including a role in increasing the solubility of haematin in the parasite gut. From Schistosoma japonicum (Blood fluke).
   1456..1476    +  CDS            TEV site: tobacco etch virus (TEV) protease recognition and cleavage site
   1477..3822    +  CDS            CTNNB1 (sequence partly withheld): protein involved both in cell-cell adhesion as part of the cadherin protein complex, and in gene transcription as part of the Wnt signaling pathway; CTNNB1; also known as catenin beta-1; related to Drosophila armadillo
   3855..3894    +  CDS            rop (fragment): Rop protein, which maintains plasmids at low copy number; rop
   3996..4036    +  misc_feature   bom (fragment): basis of mobility region from pBR322
   4141..4245    +  promoter       AmpR promoter: bla
   4246..5106    +  CDS            AmpR: β-lactamase; bla; confers resistance to ampicillin, carbenicillin, and related antibiotics
   5277..5865    +  rep_origin     ori: high-copy-number ColE1/pMB1/pBR322/pUC origin of replication
   6051..6102    -  misc_feature   bom (fragment): basis of mobility region from pBR322
   6109..6186    +  promoter       lacI promoter: lacI
   6187..7269    +  CDS            lacI: lac repressor; lacI; The lac repressor binds to the lac operator to inhibit transcription in E. coli. This inhibition can be relieved by adding lactose or isopropyl-β-D-thiogalactopyranoside (IPTG).
   7282..7303    +  protein_bind   CAP binding site: CAP binding activates transcription in the presence of cAMP. E. coli catabolite activator protein
   7318..30      +  promoter       lac promoter (across the origin): promoter for the E. coli lac operon
>Addgene plasmid #132609 | pGEX4T1-human beta-catenin full length | addgene full sequence | sequence record 259624 | Addgene NGS Result
TTACACTTTATGCTTCCGGCTCGTATGTTGTGTGGAATTGTGAGCGGATAACAATTTCACACAGGAAACA
GCTATGACCATGATTACGGATTCACTGGCCGTCGTTTTACAACGTCGTGACTGGGAAAACCCTGGCGTTA
CCCAACTTAATCGCCTTGCAGCACATCCCCCTTTCGCCAGCTGGCGTAATAGCGAAGAGGCCCGCACCGA
TCGCCCTTCCCAACAGTTGCGCAGCCTGAATGGCGAATGGCGCTTTGCCTGGTTTCCGGCACCAGAAGCG
GTGCCGGAAAGCTGGCTGGAGTGCGATCTTCCTGAGGCCGATACTGTCGTCGTCCCCTCAAACTGGCAGA
TGCACGGTTACGATGCGCCCATCTACACCAACGTGACCTATCCCATTACGGTCAATCCGCCGTTTGTTCC
CACGGAGAATCCGACGGGTTGTTACTCGCTCACATTTAATGTTGATGAAAGCTGGCTACAGGAAGGCCAG
ACGCGAATTATTTTTGATGGCGTTGGAATTAGCTTATCGACTGCACGGTGCACCAATGCTTCTGGCGTCA
GGCAGCCATCGGAAGCTGTGGTATGGCTGTGCAGGTCGTAAATCACTGCATAATTCGTGTCGCTCAAGGC
GCACTCCCGTTCTGGATAATGTTTTTTGCGCCGACATCATAACGGTTCTGGCAAATATTCTGAAATGAGC
TGTTGACAATTAATCATCGGCTCGTATAATGTGTGGAATTGTGAGCGGATAACAATTTCACACAGGAAAC
AGTATTCATGTCCCCTATACTAGGTTATTGGAAAATTAAGGGCCTTGTGCAACCCACTCGACTTCTTTTG
GAATATCTTGAAGAAAAATATGAAGAGCATTTGTATGAGCGCGATGAAGGTGATAAATGGCGAAACAAAA
AGTTTGAATTGGGTTTGGAGTTTCCCAATCTTCCTTATTATATTGATGGTGATGTTAAATTAACACAGTC
TATGGCCATCATACGTTATATAGCTGACAAGCACAACATGTTGGGTGGTTGTCCAAAAGAGCGTGCAGAG
ATTTCAATGCTTGAAGGAGCGGTTTTGGATATTAGATACGGTGTTTCGAGAATTGCATATAGTAAAGACT
TTGAAACTCTCAAAGTTGATTTTCTTAGCAAGCTACCTGAAATGCTGAAAATGTTCGAAGATCGTTTATG
TCATAAAACATATTTAAATGGTGATCATGTAACCCATCCTGACTTCATGTTGTATGACGCTCTTGATGTT
GTTTTATACATGGACCCAATGTGCCTGGATGCGTTCCCAAAATTAGTTTGTTTTAAAAAACGTATTGAAG
CTATCCCACAAATTGATAAGTACTTGAAATCCAGCAAGTATATAGCATGGCCTTTGCAGGGCTGGCAAGC
CACGTTTGGTGGTGGCGACCATCCTCCAAAATCGGATCTGGTTCCGCGTGGATCCGAAAACCTGTATTTT
CAGGGCATGGCTACTCAAGCTGATTTGATGGAGTTGGACATGGCCATGGAACCAGACAGAAAAGCGGCTG
TTAGTCACTGGCAGCAACAGTCTTACCTGGACTCTGGAATCCATTCTGGTGCCACTACCACAGCTCCTTC
TCTGAGTGGTAAAGGCAATCCTGAGGAAGAGGATGTGGATACCTCCCAAGTCCTGTATGAGTGGGAACAG
GGATTTTCTCAGTCCTTCACTCAAGAACAAGTAGCTGATATTGATGGACAGTATGCAATGACTCGAGCTC
AGAGGGTACGAGCTGCTATGTTCCCTGAGACATTAGATGAGGGCATGCAGATCCCATCTACACAGTTTGA
TGCTGCTCATCCCACTAATGTCCAGCGTTTGGCTGAACCATCACAGATGCTGAAA
[1614 nt withheld, positions 1876-3489]
AAACGGCTTTCAGTTGAGCTGACCAGCTCTCTCTTCAGAACAGAGCCAATGGCTTGGAATGAGACTGCTG
ATCTTGGACTTGATATTGGTGCCCAGGGAGAACCCCTTGGATATCGCCAGGATGATCCTAGCTATCGTTC
TTTTCACTCTGGTGGATATGGCCAGGATGCCTTGGGTATGGACCCCATGATGGAACATGAGATGGGTGGC
CACCACCCTGGTGCTGACTATCCAGTTGATGGGCTGCCAGATCTGGGGCATGCCCAGGACCTCATGGATG
GGCTGCCTCCAGGTGACAGCAATCAGCTGGCCTGGTTTGATACTGACCTGTAACTCGAGCGGCCGCATCG
TGACTGACTGACGATCTGCCTCGCGCGTTTCGGTGATGACGGTGAAAACCTCTGACACATGCAGCTCCCG
GAGACGGTCACAGCTTGTCTGTAAGCGGATGCCGGGAGCAGACAAGCCCGTCAGGGCGCGTCAGCGGGTG
TTGGCGGGTGTCGGGGCGCAGCCATGACCCAGTCACGTAGCGATAGCGGAGTGTATAATTCTTGAAGACG
AAAGGGCCTCGTGATACGCCTATTTTTATAGGTTAATGTCATGATAATAATGGTTTCTTAGACGTCAGGT
GGCACTTTTCGGGGAAATGTGCGCGGAACCCCTATTTGTTTATTTTTCTAAATACATTCAAATATGTATC
CGCTCATGAGACAATAACCCTGATAAATGCTTCAATAATATTGAAAAAGGAAGAGTATGAGTATTCAACA
TTTCCGTGTCGCCCTTATTCCCTTTTTTGCGGCATTTTGCCTTCCTGTTTTTGCTCACCCAGAAACGCTG
GTGAAAGTAAAAGATGCTGAAGATCAGTTGGGTGCACGAGTGGGTTACATCGAACTGGATCTCAACAGCG
GTAAGATCCTTGAGAGTTTTCGCCCCGAAGAACGTTTTCCAATGATGAGCACTTTTAAAGTTCTGCTATG
TGGCGCGGTATTATCCCGTGTTGACGCCGGGCAAGAGCAACTCGGTCGCCGCATACACTATTCTCAGAAT
GACTTGGTTGAGTACTCACCAGTCACAGAAAAGCATCTTACGGATGGCATGACAGTAAGAGAATTATGCA
GTGCTGCCATAACCATGAGTGATAACACTGCGGCCAACTTACTTCTGACAACGATCGGAGGACCGAAGGA
GCTAACCGCTTTTTTGCACAACATGGGGGATCATGTAACTCGCCTTGATCGTTGGGAACCGGAGCTGAAT
GAAGCCATACCAAACGACGAGCGTGACACCACGATGCCTGCAGCAATGGCAACAACGTTGCGCAAACTAT
TAACTGGCGAACTACTTACTCTAGCTTCCCGGCAACAATTAATAGACTGGATGGAGGCGGATAAAGTTGC
AGGACCACTTCTGCGCTCGGCCCTTCCGGCTGGCTGGTTTATTGCTGATAAATCTGGAGCCGGTGAGCGT
GGGTCTCGCGGTATCATTGCAGCACTGGGGCCAGATGGTAAGCCCTCCCGTATCGTAGTTATCTACACGA
CGGGGAGTCAGGCAACTATGGATGAACGAAATAGACAGATCGCTGAGATAGGTGCCTCACTGATTAAGCA
TTGGTAACTGTCAGACCAAGTTTACTCATATATACTTTAGATTGATTTAAAACTTCATTTTTAATTTAAA
AGGATCTAGGTGAAGATCCTTTTTGATAATCTCATGACCAAAATCCCTTAACGTGAGTTTTCGTTCCACT
GAGCGTCAGACCCCGTAGAAAAGATCAAAGGATCTTCTTGAGATCCTTTTTTTCTGCGCGTAATCTGCTG
CTTGCAAACAAAAAAACCACCGCTACCAGCGGTGGTTTGTTTGCCGGATCAAGAGCTACCAACTCTTTTT
CCGAAGGTAACTGGCTTCAGCAGAGCGCAGATACCAAATACTGTCCTTCTAGTGTAGCCGTAGTTAGGCC
ACCACTTCAAGAACTCTGTAGCACCGCCTACATACCTCGCTCTGCTAATCCTGTTACCAGTGGCTGCTGC
CAGTGGCGATAAGTCGTGTCTTACCGGGTTGGACTCAAGACGATAGTTACCGGATAAGGCGCAGCGGTCG
GGCTGAACGGGGGGTTCGTGCACACAGCCCAGCTTGGAGCGAACGACCTACACCGAACTGAGATACCTAC
AGCGTGAGCTATGAGAAAGCGCCACGCTTCCCGAAGGGAGAAAGGCGGACAGGTATCCGGTAAGCGGCAG
GGTCGGAACAGGAGAGCGCACGAGGGAGCTTCCAGGGGGAAACGCCTGGTATCTTTATAGTCCTGTCGGG
TTTCGCCACCTCTGACTTGAGCGTCGATTTTTGTGATGCTCGTCAGGGGGGCGGAGCCTATGGAAAAACG
CCAGCAACGCGGCCTTTTTACGGTTCCTGGCCTTTTGCTGGCCTTTTGCTCACATGTTCTTTCCTGCGTT
ATCCCCTGATTCTGTGGATAACCGTATTACCGCCTTTGAGTGAGCTGATACCGCTCGCCGCAGCCGAACG
ACCGAGCGCAGCGAGTCAGTGAGCGAGGAAGCGGAAGAGCGCCTGATGCGGTATTTTCTCCTTACGCATC
TGTGCGGTATTTCACACCGCATAAATTCCGACACCATCGAATGGCGCAAAACCTTTCGCGGTATGGCATG
ATAGCGCCCGGAAGAGAGTCAATTCAGGGTGGTGAATGTGAAACCAGTAACGTTATACGATGTCGCAGAG
TATGCCGGTGTCTCTTATCAGACCGTTTCCCGCGTGGTGAACCAGGCCAGCCACGTTTCTGCGAAAACGC
GGGAAAAAGTGGAAGCGGCGATGGCGGAGCTGAATTACATTCCCAACCGCGTGGCACAACAACTGGCGGG
CAAACAGTCGTTGCTGATTGGCGTTGCCACCTCCAGTCTGGCCCTGCACGCGCCGTCGCAAATTGTCGCG
GCGATTAAATCTCGCGCCGATCAACTGGGTGCCAGCGTGGTGGTGTCGATGGTAGAACGAAGCGGCGTCG
AAGCCTGTAAAGCGGCGGTGCACAATCTTCTCGCGCAACGCGTCAGTGGGCTGATCATTAACTATCCGCT
GGATGACCAGGATGCCATTGCTGTGGAAGCTGCCTGCACTAATGTTCCGGCGTTATTTCTTGATGTCTCT
GACCAGACACCCATCAACAGTATTATTTTCTCCCATGAAGACGGTACGCGACTGGGCGTGGAGCATCTGG
TCGCATTGGGTCACCAGCAAATCGCGCTGTTAGCGGGCCCATTAAGTTCTGTCTCGGCGCGTCTGCGTCT
GGCTGGCTGGCATAAATATCTCACTCGCAATCAAATTCAGCCGATAGCGGAACGGGAAGGCGACTGGAGT
GCCATGTCCGGTTTTCAACAAACCATGCAAATGCTGAATGAGGGCATCGTTCCCACTGCGATGCTGGTTG
CCAACGATCAGATGGCGCTGGGCGCAATGCGCGCCATTACCGAGTCCGGGCTGCGCGTTGGTGCGGATAT
CTCGGTAGTGGGATACGACGATACCGAAGACAGCTCATGTTATATCCCGCCGTTAACCACCATCAAACAG
GATTTTCGCCTGCTGGGGCAAACCAGCGTGGACCGCTTGCTGCAACTCTCTCAGGGCCAGGCGGTGAAGG
GCAATCAGCTGTTGCCCGTCTCACTGGTGAAAAGAAAAACCACCCTGGCGCCCAATACGCAAACCGCCTC
TCCCCGCGCGTTGGCCGATTCATTAATGCAGCTGGCACGACAGGTTTCCCGACTGGAAAGCGGGCAGTGA
GCGCAACGCAATTAATGTAAGTTAGCTCACTCATTAGGCACCCCAGGCT
